Addgene plasmid #244111: pAAV.GFAP.(cyto).iGlucoSnFR2
Purpose: Cytosolic expression of green glucose sensor
Depositing lab: Tim Brown & HHMI-JRC Tool Translation Team. Depositing organization: HHMI, Janelia Research Campus. Publication: iGlucoSnFR2: A genetically encoded fluorescent sensor for measuring intracellular or extracellular glucose in vivo in mouse brain. Marvin JS, Machler P, Meng C, Ates T, Patel RH, Adhikari R, Makurath MA, Ku Z, Feliciano D, Atasoy D, Cui G, Kleinfeld D, Brown TA. Sci Adv. 2025 Nov 14;11(46):eadz3889. doi: 10.1126/sciadv.adz3889. Epub 2025 Nov 12. PubMed 41223288.
Backbone
  Vector backbone: pAAV
  Vector type: AAV
Growth in bacteria
  Bacterial resistance: Ampicillin, 100 μg/mL
  Growth temperature: 37°C
  Growth strain: NEB Stable
  Copy number: High Copy
Gene/Insert
  Gene/Insert name: iGlucoSnFR2
  Species: M. musculus (mouse), Synthetic
  Cloning method: Restriction Enzyme; 5′ cloning site Unknown (unknown if destroyed)
Terms and licenses: Academic/Nonprofit Terms; Industry Terms: Not Available to Industry
How to cite: pAAV.GFAP.(cyto).iGlucoSnFR2 was a gift from Tim Brown & HHMI-JRC Tool Translation Team (Addgene plasmid # 244111 ; http://n2t.net/addgene:244111 ; RRID:Addgene_244111)
