[The description below was written by a language model from this plasmid's Addgene catalogue record and pLannotate feature annotations shown in this document.]
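Description:
pAAV.GFAP.(cyto).iGlucoSnFR2 is an AAV transfer plasmid of about 6.4 kb built on a pAAV backbone for producing recombinant adeno-associated virus that delivers a green fluorescent glucose sensor. It is propagated in E. coli through a high-copy ColE1/pUC-type origin and selected with ampicillin via the AmpR (β-lactamase) gene and its own promoter. An f1 phage origin is also present, along with short lacZα and lacI remnants that are backbone leftovers. The recombination-deficient growth strain listed is consistent with the need to keep the repeat-rich ITRs intact.

The payload lies between two AAV2 inverted terminal repeats (one annotated as a fragment), which are the cis elements needed for replication and packaging of the cassette into AAV capsids. The insert is iGlucoSnFR2, a synthetic genetically encoded glucose indicator. The feature table detects only its GFP-derived portion, annotated as cEGFP, and does not annotate the flanking sensor sequence that would make up the rest of the coding region. The "(cyto)" label and stated purpose indicate that the sensor is expressed in the cytosol, reporting intracellular rather than extracellular glucose. The name points to a GFAP promoter, which is commonly used to direct expression to astrocytes, but the roughly 1.7 kb region upstream of the sensor is unannotated, so the exact promoter variant is not confirmed by the record; the mouse species entry may refer to this element. Downstream, a WPRE enhances transcript stability and expression, followed by an SV40 polyadenylation signal with an adjacent large T antigen fragment. The associated work describes measuring glucose in vivo in mouse brain, the evident intended use.
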