Features (pLannotate 1.2.2; 12 found; start..end, strand, type, name):
     44..472     -  rep_origin     f1 ori (sequence partly withheld): f1 bacteriophage origin of replication; arrow indicates direction of (+) strand synthesis
    477..546     -  CDS            lacZα (fragment): LacZα fragment of β-galactosidase; lacZ fragment
    541..673     -  repeat_region  AAV2 ITR (fragment): inverted terminal repeat of adeno-associated virus serotype 2 inverted
   2437..3156    +  CDS            cEGFP: cEGFP is a basic (constitutively fluorescent) green fluorescent protein published in 2008, derived from Aequorea victoria.
   3406..3994    +  misc_feature   WPRE: woodchuck hepatitis virus posttranscriptional regulatory element
   4022..4143    -  polyA_signal   SV40 poly(A) signal: SV40 polyadenylation signal
   4166..4234    -  CDS            large T antigen (fragment): large T antigen from SV40 (simian virus 40)
   4305..4438    +  repeat_region  AAV2 ITR: inverted terminal repeat of adeno-associated virus serotype 2 inverted
   4432..4488    -  CDS            lacI (fragment): lac repressor; lacI; The lac repressor binds to the lac operator to inhibit transcription in E. coli. This inhibition can be relieved by adding lactose or isopropyl-β-D-thiogalactopyranoside (IPTG).
   4671..5259    -  rep_origin     ori: high-copy-number ColE1/pMB1/pBR322/pUC origin of replication
   5430..6290    -  CDS            AmpR: β-lactamase; bla; confers resistance to ampicillin, carbenicillin, and related antibiotics
   6291..6395    -  promoter       AmpR promoter: bla
>Addgene plasmid #244111 | pAAV.GFAP.(cyto).iGlucoSnFR2 | addgene full sequence | sequence record 487028 | Addgene NGS Result
CCGAAAAGTGCCACCTAAATTGTAAGCGTTAATATTTTGTTAAAATTCGCGTTAAATTTTTGTTAAATCA
GCTCATTTTTTAACCAATAGGCCGAAATCGGCAAAATCCCTTATAAATCAAAAGAATAGACCGAGATAGG
GT
[37 nt withheld, positions 143-179]
AAAGAACGTGGACTCCAACGTCAAAGG
[49 nt withheld, positions 207-255]
T
[91 nt withheld, positions 257-347]
G
[124 nt withheld, positions 349-472]
CCCATTCGCCATTCAGGCTGCGCAACTGTTGGGAAGGGCGATCGGTGCGGGCCTCTTCGCTATTACGCCA
GCTGCGCGCTCGCTCGCTCACTGAGGCCGCCCGGGCAAAGCCCGGGCGTCGGGCGACCTTTGGTCGCCCG
GCCTCAGTGAGCGAGCGAGCGCGCAGAGAGGGAGTGGCCAACTCCATCACTAGGGGTTCCTTGTAGTTAA
TGATTAACCCGCCATGCTACTTATCTACGTAGCCATGCTCTAGGAAGATCGTAGGTTAATTAATAACATA
TCCTGGTGTGGAGTAGGGGACGCTGCTCTGACAGAGGCTCGGGGGCCTGAGCTGGCTCTGTGAGCTGGGG
AGGAGGCAGACAGCCAGGCCTTTGTCTGCAAGCAGACCTGGCAGCATTGGGCTGGCCGCCCCCCAGGGCC
TCCTCTTCATGCCCAGTGAATGACTCACCTTGGCACAGACACAATGTTCGGGGTGGGCACAGTGCCTGCT
TCCCGCCGCACCCCAGCCCCCCTCAAATGCCTTCCGAGAAGCCCATTGAGCAGGGGGCTTGCATTGCACC
CCAGCCTGACAGCCTGGCATCTTGGGATAAAAGCAGCACAGCCCCCTAGGGGCTGCCCTTGCTGTGTGGC
GCCACCGGCGGTGGAGAACAAGGCTCTATTCAGCCTGTGCCCAGGAAAGGGGATCAGGGGATGCCCAGGC
ATGGACAGTGGGTGGCAGGGGGGGAGAGGAGGGCTGTCTGCTTCCCAGAAGTCCAAGGACACAAATGGGT
GAGGGGAGAGCTCTCCCCATAGCTGGGCTGCGGCCCAACCCCACCCCCTCAGGCTATGCCAGGGGGTGTT
GCCAGGGGCACCCGGGCATCGCCAGTCTAGCCCACTCCTTCATAAAGCCCTCGCATCCCAGGAGCGAGCA
GAGCCAGAGCAGGTTGGAGAGGAGACGCATCACCTCCGCTGCTCGCGGGGATCCCGCCACCATGGGCAGA
TCTAAGCTGGAGATTTTCTCTTGGTGGGCTGGGGATGAAGGCCCTGCCCTGGAGGCACTCATCAGACTGT
ATAAACAGAAGTATCCTGGAGTAGAGGTGATAAACGCCACTGTCACCGGAGGTGCCGGTGTAAATGCTCG
CGCTGTCCTTAAGACAAGGATGCTTGGTGGTGATCCTCCTGATACATTTCAAGTTGCAGCAGGGATGGAG
TTGATAGGCACATGGGTGGTGGCTAACAGAATGGAGGATCTCAGCGCCTTGTTTCGACAAGAGGGTTGGC
TTCAAGCCTTCCCCAAGGGCCTTATTGATCTGATTAGTTATAAAGGTGGTATATGGAGTGTGCCCGTTAA
TATTCACAGGTCAAACGTAATGTGGTATTTGCCTGCAAAGCTAAAAGAGTGGGGAGTTAACCCCCCACGG
ACTTGGGATGAGTTTCTTGCCACCTGTCAAACACTTAAACAAAAGGGTCTGGAAGCTCCACTGGCTCTCG
GGGAAAATTGGACACAACAACACCTCTGGGAGAGTGTCGCCTTGGCTGTATTGGGGCCTGATGATTGGAA
TAATCTGTGGAATGGGAAGCTGAAGTTCACAGACCCTAAAGCAGTTAGGGCATGGGAAGTCTTTGGCCGC
GTTTTGGACTGTGCCAACAAGGATGCAGCAGGCTTGTCTTGGCAGCAAGCTGTCGATCGGGTAGTACAGG
GGAAAGCCGCTTTTAACGTAATGGGCGACTGGGCAGCAGGATATATGACTACCACTCTCAAGTTGAAGCC
TGGTACAGATTTCGCATGGGCACCAAGTCCCGGGACACAGGGCGTCTTTATGATGGTTTCCGACTCTTTC
GGACTTCCCAAAGGAGCCAAAAATCGACAAAACGCTATCAACTGGCTTCGATTGGTCGGCTCTAAAGAAG
GTCAAGATACATTCAACCCACTGAAAGGGTCCATCGCTGCTCGGCTCGATAGCGACCCAAGCAAGTATCC
GTGTAACGTCTATATCACCGCCGACAAGCAGAAGAACGGCATCAAGGCGAACTTCAAGATCCGCCACAAC
GTGGAGGACGGCAGCGTGCAGCTCGCCGACCACTACCAGCAGAACACCCCCATCGGCGACGGCCCCGTGC
TGCTGCCCGACAACCACTACCTGGTGACCCAGTCCGTGCTGAGCAAAGACCCCAACGAGAAGCGCGATCA
CATGGTCCTGCTGGAGTTCGTGACCGCCGCCGGGATCACTCTCGGCATGGACGAGCTGTACAAGGGCGGT
ACCGGAGGGAGCATGAGCAAGGGCGAGGAGCTGTTCACCGGGGTGGTGCCCATCCTGGTCGAGCTGGACG
GCGACGTAAACGGCCACAAGTTCAGCGTGCGCGGCGAGGGCGAGGGCGATGCCACCAACGGCAAGCTGAC
CCTGAAGTTCATCTGCACCACCGGCAAGCTGCCCGTGCCCTGGCCCACCCTCGTGACCACCCTGACCTAC
GGCGTGCAGTGCTTCAGCCGCTACCCCGACCACATGAAGCAGCACGACTTCTTCAAGTCCGCCATGCCCG
AAGGCTACGTCCAGGAGCGCACCATCAGCTTCAAGGACGACGGCACCTACAAGACCCGCGCCGAGGTGAA
GTTCGAGGGCGACACCCTGGTGAACCGCATCGAGCTGAAGGGCATCGACTTCAAGGAGGACGGCAACATC
CTGGGGCACAAGCTGGAGTACAACTTTAACAACCCCAACGCATACGGACAGAGTGCAATGCGAGATTGGC
GGAGTAATCGCATCGTTGGCTCCCTGGTAGCAGGAGCAGTGGCCCCTGAAAGCTCCATGTCACAATTCGG
AACAGTAATGGAAATTTTCCTGCAAACACGCAACCCACAAGCAGCAGCAAATGCAGCACAAGCTATTGCT
GACCAAGTTGGCCTGGGTCGCCTTGGTCAGCTGCAGTAGAAGCTTTTCGAATTAGCTTATCATAATCAAC
CTCTGGATTACAAAATTTGTGAAAGATTGACTGGTATTCTTAACTATGTTGCTCCTTTTACGCTATGTGG
ATACGCTGCTTTAATGCCTTTGTATCATGCTATTGCTTCCCGTATGGCTTTCATTTTCTCCTCCTTGTAT
AAATCCTGGTTGCTGTCTCTTTATGAGGAGTTGTGGCCCGTTGTCAGGCAACGTGGCGTGGTGTGCACTG
TGTTTGCTGACGCAACCCCCACTGGTTGGGGCATTGCCACCACCTGTCAGCTCCTTTCCGGGACTTTCGC
TTTCCCCCTCCCTATTGCCACGGCGGAACTCATCGCCGCCTGCCTTGCCCGCTGCTGGACAGGGGCTCGG
CTGTTGGGCACTGACAATTCCGTGGTGTTGTCGGGGAAATCATCGTCCTTTCCTTGGCTGCTCGCCTGTG
TTGCCACCTGGATTCTGCGCGGGACGTCCTTCTGCTACGTCCCTTCGGCCCTCAATCCAGCGGACCTTCC
TTCCCGCGGCCTGCTGCCGGCTCTGCGGCCTCTTCCGCGTCTTCGCCTTCGCCCTCAGACGAGTCGGATC
TCCCTTTGGGCCGCCTCCCCGCATCGGAGGCCGCTTCGAGCAGACATGATAAGATACATTGATGAGTTTG
GACAAACCACAACTAGAATGCAGTGAAAAAAATGCTTTATTTGTGAAATTTGTGATGCTATTGCTTTATT
TGTAACCATTATAAGCTGCAATAAACAAGTTAACAACAACAATTGCATTCATTTTATGTTTCAGGTTCAG
GGGGAGATGTGGGAGGTTTTTTAAAGCAAGTAAAACCTCTACAAATGTGGTAAAATCGATAAGGATCTTC
CTAGAGCATGGCTACGTAGATAAGTAGCATGGCGGGTTAATCATTAACTACAAGGAACCCCTAGTGATGG
AGTTGGCCACTCCCTCTCTGCGCGCTCGCTCGCTCACTGAGGCCGGGCGACCAAAGGTCGCCCGACGCCC
GGGCTTTGCCCGGGCGGCCTCAGTGAGCGAGCGAGCGCGCAGCTGCATTAATGAATCGGCCAACGCGCGG
GGAGAGGCGGTTTGCGTATTGGGCGCTCTTCCGCTTCCTCGCTCACTGACTCGCTGCGCTCGGTCGTTCG
GCTGCGGCGAGCGGTATCAGCTCACTCAAAGGCGGTAATACGGTTATCCACAGAATCAGGGGATAACGCA
GGAAAGAACATGTGAGCAAAAGGCCAGCAAAAGGCCAGGAACCGTAAAAAGGCCGCGTTGCTGGCGTTTT
TCCATAGGCTCCGCCCCCCTGACGAGCATCACAAAAATCGACGCTCAAGTCAGAGGTGGCGAAACCCGAC
AGGACTATAAAGATACCAGGCGTTTCCCCCTGGAAGCTCCCTCGTGCGCTCTCCTGTTCCGACCCTGCCG
CTTACCGGATACCTGTCCGCCTTTCTCCCTTCGGGAAGCGTGGCGCTTTCTCATAGCTCACGCTGTAGGT
ATCTCAGTTCGGTGTAGGTCGTTCGCTCCAAGCTGGGCTGTGTGCACGAACCCCCCGTTCAGCCCGACCG
CTGCGCCTTATCCGGTAACTATCGTCTTGAGTCCAACCCGGTAAGACACGACTTATCGCCACTGGCAGCA
GCCACTGGTAACAGGATTAGCAGAGCGAGGTATGTAGGCGGTGCTACAGAGTTCTTGAAGTGGTGGCCTA
ACTACGGCTACACTAGAAGAACAGTATTTGGTATCTGCGCTCTGCTGAAGCCAGTTACCTTCGGAAAAAG
AGTTGGTAGCTCTTGATCCGGCAAACAAACCACCGCTGGTAGCGGTGGTTTTTTTGTTTGCAAGCAGCAG
ATTACGCGCAGAAAAAAAGGATCTCAAGAAGATCCTTTGATCTTTTCTACGGGGTCTGACGCTCAGTGGA
ACGAAAACTCACGTTAAGGGATTTTGGTCATGAGATTATCAAAAAGGATCTTCACCTAGATCCTTTTAAA
TTAAAAATGAAGTTTTAAATCAATCTAAAGTATATATGAGTAAACTTGGTCTGACAGTTACCAATGCTTA
ATCAGTGAGGCACCTATCTCAGCGATCTGTCTATTTCGTTCATCCATAGTTGCCTGACTCCCCGTCGTGT
AGATAACTACGATACGGGAGGGCTTACCATCTGGCCCCAGTGCTGCAATGATACCGCGAGACCCACGCTC
ACCGGCTCCAGATTTATCAGCAATAAACCAGCCAGCCGGAAGGGCCGAGCGCAGAAGTGGTCCTGCAACT
TTATCCGCCTCCATCCAGTCTATTAATTGTTGCCGGGAAGCTAGAGTAAGTAGTTCGCCAGTTAATAGTT
TGCGCAACGTTGTTGCCATTGCTACAGGCATCGTGGTGTCACGCTCGTCGTTTGGTATGGCTTCATTCAG
CTCCGGTTCCCAACGATCAAGGCGAGTTACATGATCCCCCATGTTGTGCAAAAAAGCGGTTAGCTCCTTC
GGTCCTCCGATCGTTGTCAGAAGTAAGTTGGCCGCAGTGTTATCACTCATGGTTATGGCAGCACTGCATA
ATTCTCTTACTGTCATGCCATCCGTAAGATGCTTTTCTGTGACTGGTGAGTACTCAACCAAGTCATTCTG
AGAATAGTGTATGCGGCGACCGAGTTGCTCTTGCCCGGCGTCAATACGGGATAATACCGCGCCACATAGC
AGAACTTTAAAAGTGCTCATCATTGGAAAACGTTCTTCGGGGCGAAAACTCTCAAGGATCTTACCGCTGT
TGAGATCCAGTTCGATGTAACCCACTCGTGCACCCAACTGATCTTCAGCATCTTTTACTTTCACCAGCGT
TTCTGGGTGAGCAAAAACAGGAAGGCAAAATGCCGCAAAAAAGGGAATAAGGGCGACACGGAAATGTTGA
ATACTCATACTCTTCCTTTTTCAATATTATTGAAGCATTTATCAGGGTTATTGTCTCATGAGCGGATACA
TATTTGAATGTATTTAGAAAAATAAACAAATAGGGGTTCCGCGCACATTTCC
